Addgene plasmid #40797: FUW-TetO-Zeo-Sall4
Depositing lab: Rudolf Jaenisch. Depositing organization: Whitehead Institute for Biomedical Research. Publication: Single-Cell Expression Analyses during Cellular Reprogramming Reveal an Early Stochastic and a Late Hierarchic Phase. Buganim Y, Faddah DA, Cheng AW, Itskovich E, Markoulaki S, Ganz K, Klemm SL, van Oudenaarden A, Jaenisch R. Cell. 2012 Sep 14;150(6):1209-22. doi: 10.1016/j.cell.2012.08.023. PubMed 22980981.
Backbone
  Vector backbone: FUW-TetO-Zeo
  Backbone size w/o insert (bp): 9000
  Total vector size (bp): 12200
  Vector type: Mammalian Expression, Lentiviral
  Selectable markers: Zeocin
Growth in bacteria
  Bacterial resistance: Ampicillin, 100 μg/mL
  Growth temperature: 37°C
  Growth strain: Stbl3
  Copy number: High Copy
Gene/Insert
  Gene/Insert name: Sall4
  Species: M. musculus (mouse)
  Insert size (bp): 3200
  Entrez Gene: Sall4 (a.k.a. 5730441M18Rik, C330011P20Rik, Tex20)
  Promoter: Minimal CMV + TetO
  Cloning method: Restriction Enzyme; 5′ cloning site EcorI (destroyed during cloning); 3′ cloning site EcorI (destroyed during cloning)
  Sequencing primers: 5′ CGC CTG GAG ACG CCA TCC ACG CTG
Terms and licenses: Academic/Nonprofit Terms; Industry Terms: Not Available to Industry
Depositor comments: This vector contains the Zeocin resistance cassette inside the lentiviral LTRs.
How to cite: FUW-TetO-Zeo-Sall4 was a gift from Rudolf Jaenisch (Addgene plasmid # 40797 ; http://n2t.net/addgene:40797 ; RRID:Addgene_40797)
