[The description below was written by a language model from this plasmid's Addgene catalogue record.]
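Description:
FUW-TetO-Zeo-Sall4 is a lentiviral transfer plasmid for doxycycline-inducible expression of mouse Sall4 in mammalian cells. It is built on the FUW-TetO-Zeo backbone (about 9 kb), and the roughly 3.2 kb Sall4 coding insert brings the total to about 12.2 kb. In bacteria it is maintained as a high-copy plasmid under ampicillin selection. The recorded host is a recombination-deficient strain of the kind commonly used to keep the repeated lentiviral LTRs stable. The insert was placed by restriction cloning into an EcoRI site that was destroyed at both junctions, so it cannot be released again with that enzyme.

Sall4 expression is driven by a minimal CMV promoter fused to tetracycline operator (TetO) repeats. This promoter has little activity by itself and needs a tetracycline-controlled transactivator, which this plasmid is not recorded as carrying. The transactivator would therefore have to come from a second vector or from a transgenic cell background, with the inducing drug switching the gene on. A Zeocin resistance cassette lies between the lentiviral LTRs, so it integrates along with the Sall4 cassette and allows selection of transduced cells. The record does not state which promoter drives this marker, and no feature table is available to confirm other backbone elements.

The construct comes from a study that used single-cell expression analysis to follow somatic cells being reprogrammed to pluripotency. In that setting, its use is controlled, selectable delivery of the transcription factor Sall4, alone or with other factors, to test its contribution to reprogramming.
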