>Addgene plasmid #40797 | FUW-TetO-Zeo-Sall4 | addgene partial sequence | sequence record 54343 | LNCX 5'-AGCTCGTTTAGTGAACCGTCAGATC-3'
TTTGACCTCCATAGAAGACACCGGGACCGATCCAGCCTCCGCGGCCCCGAATTGGCAAGTCACCAGGGCT
CTTCCCGGCGCCCCAATGCGCGCACCATGTCGAGGCGCAAGCAGGCGAAGCCCCAGCACATCAACTGGGA
GGAGGGCCAGGGCGAGCAGCCTCAGCAGCTACCGAGCCCCGACCTCGCCGAGGCGCTGGCGGCGGAGGAA
CCCGGTGCTCCAGTGAACTCCCCTGGGAACTGCGATGAAGCCTCAGAGGACTCCATACCGGTGAAGCGGC
CCCGGCGGGAGGACACTCACATCTGCAACAAATGCTGTGCCGAGTTCTTTAGTCTCTCTGAATTCATGGA
ACACAAGAAAAGTTGCACTAAAACCCCTCCTGTCCTCATCATGAATGACAGCGAGGGGCCAGTGCCTTCA
GAGGACTTTTCCAGAGCTGCCCTGAGCCACCAGCTGGGCAGCCCAAGCAATAAAGACAGTCTCCAGGAGA
ACGGCAGCAGCTCGGGGGACTTGAAGAAGCTGGGCACGGACTCCATCCTGTACTTGAAGACAGAGGCTAC
CCAGCCATCCACACCCCAGGACATAAGCTATTTACCCAAAGGCAAAGTAGCCAACACCAATGTGACTCTG
CAGGCGCTCCGCGGCACCAAGGTGGCCGTGAACCAACGGGGTGCAGAGGCACCCATGGCGCCCATGCCTG
CTGCCCAAGGCATCCCTTGGGTCCTGGAGCAGATCCTGTGCCTGCAGCAGCAGCAACTCCAGCAAATCCA
GCTTACGGAACAGATTCGCGTCCAGGTGAACATGTGGGCAGCGCACGCGCTCCACTCTGGAGTGGCGGGG
GCCGACACGCTGAAGGCCTTAAGCAGCCATGTGTCTCAGCAAGTGTCCGTGTCCCAGCAGGTGTCGGCTG
CCGTGGCCCTTGCTCAGCCAGAAAG
